Addgene plasmid #192085: V5-W279A-long-UBASH3A
Purpose: Mammalian expression of human W279A long-form UBASH3A with V5 tag
Depositing lab: Patrick Concannon. Depositing organization: University of Florida.
Backbone
  Vector backbone: pcDNA3.1/nV5-DEST
  Vector type: Mammalian Expression
Growth in bacteria
  Bacterial resistance: Ampicillin, 100 μg/mL
  Growth temperature: 37°C
  Growth strain: DH5alpha
  Copy number: Unknown
Gene/Insert
  Gene/Insert name: UBASH3A
  Species: H. sapiens (human)
  Mutation: W279A
  Entrez Gene: UBASH3A (a.k.a. TULA, CLIP4, STS-2)
  Tag / fusion protein: V5 (N terminal on insert)
  Cloning method: Gateway Cloning
Terms and licenses: Academic/Nonprofit Terms; Industry Terms: Not Available to Industry
How to cite: V5-W279A-long-UBASH3A was a gift from Patrick Concannon (Addgene plasmid # 192085 ; http://n2t.net/addgene:192085 ; RRID:Addgene_192085)
