[The description below was written by a language model from this plasmid's Addgene catalogue record and pLannotate feature annotations shown in this document.]
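Description:
V5-W279A-long-UBASH3A is a mammalian expression plasmid of about 7.5 kb built on the pcDNA3.1/nV5-DEST Gateway destination backbone. It is propagated in E. coli through a high-copy ColE1/pUC-type origin and selected with ampicillin via the β-lactamase gene. An f1 origin is also present. For selection in mammalian cells, the backbone carries a neomycin/kanamycin phosphotransferase gene driven by the SV40 enhancer/early promoter and terminated by the SV40 polyadenylation signal, which would normally allow G418 selection of stable transfectants. Short annotated fragments such as a partial ble sequence, a partial lacI and lac promoter/operator region, a truncated HIV-1 LTR match and a bom fragment appear to be backbone remnants or incidental sequence matches rather than functional parts.

The payload is the human UBASH3A coding sequence (also known as TULA, CLIP4 or STS-2), described as the long form and carrying a W279A substitution. It was inserted by Gateway recombination and is flanked by attB1 and attB2 sites. Transcription is driven by the CMV immediate-early enhancer and promoter and terminated by the bovine growth hormone polyadenylation signal. A T7 promoter upstream of the open reading frame could support in vitro transcription. An N-terminal V5 epitope tag followed by a TEV protease cleavage site precedes attB1, so the protein can be detected or immunoprecipitated with anti-V5 antibodies, and the tag could in principle be removed by TEV cleavage. UBASH3A is annotated as interfering with CBL-mediated down-regulation of receptor tyrosine kinases and as promoting surface accumulation of receptors such as the T-cell receptor. The record does not state the functional consequence of W279A, but the construct is intended for expressing this tagged mutant in mammalian cells.
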