Features (pLannotate 1.2.2; 24 found; start..end, strand, type, name):
    146..525     +  enhancer       CMV enhancer: human cytomegalovirus immediate early enhancer
    526..729     +  promoter       CMV promoter: human cytomegalovirus (CMV) immediate early promoter
    725..758     +  LTR            5' LTR (truncated) (fragment): truncated 5' long terminal repeat (LTR) from HIV-1
    774..792     +  promoter       T7 promoter: promoter for bacteriophage T7 RNA polymerase
    825..866     +  CDS            V5 tag: epitope tag from simian virus 5
    867..887     +  CDS            TEV site: tobacco etch virus (TEV) protease recognition and cleavage site
    918..942     +  protein_bind   attB1: mutant version of attB; recombination site for the Gateway® BP reaction BP Clonase™
    945..2927    +  CDS            UBASH3A: UBS3A_HUMAN - Also known as STS2. Experimental evidence at protein level: Swiss-Prot protein existence level 1. Interferes with CBL-mediated down-regulation and degradation of receptor-type tyrosine kinases. Promotes accumulation of activated target receptors, such as T-cell receptors, EGFR and PDGFRB, on the cell surface. Exhibits negligigle protein tyrosine phosphatase activity at neutral pH. May act as a dominant-negative regulator of UBASH3B- dependent dephosphorylation. May inhibit dynamin-dependent endocytic pathways by functionally sequestering dynamin via its SH3 domain. From Homo sapi
   2932..2956    -  protein_bind   attB2: mutant version of attB; recombination site for the Gateway® BP reaction BP Clonase™
   2981..3205    +  polyA_signal   bGH poly(A) signal: bovine growth hormone polyadenylation signal
   3209..3230    +  promoter       SV40 promoter (fragment): SV40 enhancer and early promoter
   3251..3679    +  rep_origin     f1 ori (sequence partly withheld): f1 bacteriophage origin of replication; arrow indicates direction of (+) strand synthesis
   3693..4022    +  promoter       SV40 promoter: SV40 enhancer and early promoter
   4089..4880    +  CDS            neo: KKA2_KLEPN - Also known as kan, nptII. Experimental evidence at protein level: Swiss-Prot protein existence level 1. Resistance to kanamycin, neomycin, paromomycin, ribostamycin, butirosin and gentamicin B. From Klebsiella pneumoniae.
   4904..5062    +  CDS            ble (fragment): BLE_KLEPN - Experimental evidence at protein level: Swiss-Prot protein existence level 1. Binding protein with a strong affinity to the bleomycin family of antibiotics. Binds to CL990; an antimitotic-antibiotic compound. From Klebsiella pneumoniae.
   5057..5178    +  polyA_signal   SV40 poly(A) signal: SV40 polyadenylation signal
   5251..5267    -  protein_bind   lac operator: The lac repressor binds to the lac operator to inhibit transcription in E. coli. This inhibition can be relieved by adding lactose or isopropyl-β-D-thiogalactopyranoside (IPTG). lac repressor encoded by lacI
   5275..5305    -  promoter       lac promoter: promoter for the E. coli lac operon
   5320..5341    -  protein_bind   CAP binding site: CAP binding activates transcription in the presence of cAMP. E. coli catabolite activator protein
   5354..5446    -  CDS            lacI (fragment): lac repressor; lacI; The lac repressor binds to the lac operator to inhibit transcription in E. coli. This inhibition can be relieved by adding lactose or isopropyl-β-D-thiogalactopyranoside (IPTG).
   5629..6217    -  rep_origin     ori: high-copy-number ColE1/pMB1/pBR322/pUC origin of replication
   6388..7248    -  CDS            AmpR: β-lactamase; bla; confers resistance to ampicillin, carbenicillin, and related antibiotics
   7249..7353    -  promoter       AmpR promoter: bla
   7412..7464    -  misc_feature   bom (fragment): basis of mobility region from pBR322
>Addgene plasmid #192085 | V5-W279A-long-UBASH3A | addgene full sequence | sequence record 379896 | Addgene NGS Result
GCTTGTGTGTTGGAGGTCGCTGAGTAGTGCGCGAGCAAAATTTAAGCTACAACAAGGCAAGGCTTGACCG
ACAATTGCATGAAGAATCTGCTTAGGGTTAGGCGTTTTGCGCTGCTTCGCGATGTACGGGCCAGATATAC
GCGTTGACATTGATTATTGACTAGTTATTAATAGTAATCAATTACGGGGTCATTAGTTCATAGCCCATAT
ATGGAGTTCCGCGTTACATAACTTACGGTAAATGGCCCGCCTGGCTGACCGCCCAACGACCCCCGCCCAT
TGACGTCAATAATGACGTATGTTCCCATAGTAACGCCAATAGGGACTTTCCATTGACGTCAATGGGTGGA
GTATTTACGGTAAACTGCCCACTTGGCAGTACATCAAGTGTATCATATGCCAAGTACGCCCCCTATTGAC
GTCAATGACGGTAAATGGCCCGCCTGGCATTATGCCCAGTACATGACCTTATGGGACTTTCCTACTTGGC
AGTACATCTACGTATTAGTCATCGCTATTACCATGGTGATGCGGTTTTGGCAGTACATCAATGGGCGTGG
ATAGCGGTTTGACTCACGGGGATTTCCAAGTCTCCACCCCATTGACGTCAATGGGAGTTTGTTTTGGCAC
CAAAATCAACGGGACTTTCCAAAATGTCGTAACAACTCCGCCCCATTGACGCAAATGGGCGGTAGGCGTG
TACGGTGGGAGGTCTATATAAGCAGAGCTCTCTGGCTAACTAGAGAACCCACTGCTTACTGGCTTATCGA
AATTAATACGACTCACTATAGGGAGACCCAAGCTGGCTAGTTAAGCTTACCATGGGTAAGCCTATCCCTA
ACCCTCTCCTCGGTCTCGATTCTACGGAAAACCTGTATTTTCAGGGCCCGGATCCGTCGACGAATTCTGC
AGATATCACAAGTTTGTACAAAAAAGCAGGCTTCATGGCAGCGGGGGAGACGCAGCTCTACGCCAAGGTC
TCCAACAAGCTCAAGAGCCGCAGCAGCCCCTCGCTCCTGGAGCCCCTCCTGGCCATGGGCTTCCCGGTGC
ACACCGCGCTGAAAGCGTTGGCAGCCACGGGGAGGAAGACGGCGGAGGAGGCCTTGGCCTGGCTGCATGA
TCATTGCAATGACCCTTCCCTAGACGACCCCATCCCCCAGGAGTATGCCCTTTTCCTCTGTCCAACGGGG
CCCCTGCTGGAAAAACTTCAAGAGTTCTGGAGAGAGAGCAAGCGCCAGTGTGCAAAGAACAGAGCTCATG
AGGTCTTCCCACACGTGACACTCTGTGACTTCTTCACGTGTGAAGACCAGAAGGTGGAATGCCTGTACGA
GGCGCTGAAGAGAGCTGGAGACAGGCTCCTGGGCTCCTTCCCCACGGCCGTGCCTCTGGCTCTCCACTCC
TCCATCAGCTACCTCGGCTTCTTCGTCAGTGGCAGCCCCGCAGACGTCATCCGGGAATTCGCCATGACCT
TCGCCACGGAAGCATCTCTCTTAGCAGGCACTTCCGTTTCCCGCTTCTGGATTTTCAGCCAGGTGCCTGG
ACATGGCCCTAACCTGAGGCTGAGCAATTTAACTAGAGCCTCCTTCGTGAGCCACTACATCCTTCAAAAA
TACTGCTCCGTGAAGCCTTGCACCAAACAGCTGCATCTGACCTTGGCCCACAAGTTCTACCCCCACCACC
AGAGGACGCTGGAGCAGCTGGCCAGAGCCATCCCCCTGGGCCACAGCTGCCAGTGGACCGCAGCACTCTA
CTCCCGAGACATGCGCTTTGTGCACTACCAGACCCTGAGAGCCCTATTCCAGTACAAACCCCAGAACGTG
GATGAGCTGACGCTAAGTCCTGGTGACTACATCTTTGTGGACCCCACGCAGCAGGACGAAGCCAGCGAGG
GCGCGGTGATTGGGATCTCACAGCGGACGGGCTGCCGGGGCTTCCTGCCGGAAAACTACACGGATCGAGC
CAGTGAGTCTGACACGTGGGTGAAGCACAGGATGTACACCTTCAGTCTAGCCACAGACCTGAACTCCAGA
AAGGATGGTGAAGCCAGCAGCAGATGCAGCGGGGAATTTCTTCCACAAACGGCAAGGAGTCTTAGCAGCT
TACAGGCCTTGCAGGCTACCGTTGCAAGGAAGAGTGTGCTGGTGGTTCGCCACGGGGAGAGAGTGGATCA
GATCTTCGGGAAGGCATGGCTGCAGCAATGCTCCACTCCTGATGGGAAATACTACAGGCCAGACCTGAAT
TTCCCCTGCAGTCTGCCCAGGCGGAGTCGTGGGATCAAAGACTTTGAAAACGATCCCCCATTATCATCGT
GTGGCATTTTCCAGTCCAGAATTGCAGGGGACGCGCTACTGGACAGTGGTATCAGAATCAGCTCTGTGTT
TGCCTCCCCAGCCCTCCGCTGTGTGCAGACGGCCAAACTCATCCTGGAAGAACTCAAACTGGAGAAAAAA
ATCAAGATACGAGTGGAACCTGGAATCTTTGAATGGACAAAATGGGAAGCTGGCAAAACCACCCCAACCC
TCATGAGCCTGGAAGAGCTGAAAGAGGCAAATTTCAACATTGACACTGATTACAGGCCCGCGTTTCCCCT
GTCCGCCCTCATGCCGGCCGAGAGCTACCAGGAGTACATGGACAGGTGCACGGCGAGCATGGTGCAAATC
GTCAACACCTGCCCGCAGGACACGGGTGTCATCCTAATTGTGAGTCACGGCTCCACTCTGGACTCCTGCA
CGCGGCCACTGCTCGGGCTGCCGCCCCGGGAATGTGGGGATTTTGCCCAACTCGTGAGAAAGATCCCTTC
CCTGGGCATGTGCTTCTGTGAAGAAAATAAAGAGGAAGGAAAATGGGAGTTGGTGAACCCACCGGTGAAG
ACCCTGACCCACGGGGCGAACGCAGCATTTAACTGGAGGAACTGGATCTCAGGCAACTGAAACCCAGCTT
TCTTGTACAAAGTGGTGATAAACCCGCTGATCAGCCTCGACTGTGCCTTCTAGTTGCCAGCCATCTGTTG
TTTGCCCCTCCCCCGTGCCTTCCTTGACCCTGGAAGGTGCCACTCCCACTGTCCTTTCCTAATAAAATGA
GGAAATTGCATCGCATTGTCTGAGTAGGTGTCATTCTATTCTGGGGGGTGGGGTGGGGCAGGACAGCAAG
GGGGAGGATTGGGAAGACAATAGCAGGCATGCTGGGGATGCGGTGGGCTCTATGGCTTCTGAGGCGGAAA
GAACCAGCTGGGGCTCTAGGGGGTATCCCC
[124 nt withheld, positions 3251-3374]
C
[91 nt withheld, positions 3376-3466]
A
[49 nt withheld, positions 3468-3516]
CCTTTGACGTTGGAGTCCACGTTCTTT
[37 nt withheld, positions 3544-3580]
ACCCTATCTCGGTCTATTCTTTTGATTTATAAGGGATTTTGCCGATTTCGGCCTATTGGTTAAAAAATGA
GCTGATTTAACAAAAATTTAACGCGAATTAATTCTGTGGAATGTGTGTCAGTTAGGGTGTGGAAAGTCCC
CAGGCTCCCCAGCAGGCAGAAGTATGCAAAGCATGCATCTCAATTAGTCAGCAACCAGGTGTGGAAAGTC
CCCAGGCTCCCCAGCAGGCAGAAGTATGCAAAGCATGCATCTCAATTAGTCAGCAACCATAGTCCCGCCC
CTAACTCCGCCCATCCCGCCCCTAACTCCGCCCAGTTCCGCCCATTCTCCGCCCCATGGCTGACTAATTT
TTTTTATTTATGCAGAGGCCGAGGCCGCCTCTGCCTCTGAGCTATTCCAGAAGTAGTGAGGAGGCTTTTT
TGGAGGCCTAGGCTTTTGCAAAAAGCTCCCGGGAGCTTGTATATCCATTTTCGGATCTGATCAAGAGACA
GGATGAGGATCGTTTCGCATGATTGAACAAGATGGATTGCACGCAGGTTCTCCGGCCGCTTGGGTGGAGA
GGCTATTCGGCTATGACTGGGCACAACAGACAATCGGCTGCTCTGATGCCGCCGTGTTCCGGCTGTCAGC
GCAGGGGCGCCCGGTTCTTTTTGTCAAGACCGACCTGTCCGGTGCCCTGAATGAACTGCAGGACGAGGCA
GCGCGGCTATCGTGGCTGGCCACGACGGGCGTTCCTTGCGCAGCTGTGCTCGACGTTGTCACTGAAGCGG
GAAGGGACTGGCTGCTATTGGGCGAAGTGCCGGGGCAGGATCTCCTGTCATCTCACCTTGCTCCTGCCGA
GAAAGTATCCATCATGGCTGATGCAATGCGGCGGCTGCATACGCTTGATCCGGCTACCTGCCCATTCGAC
CACCAAGCGAAACATCGCATCGAGCGAGCACGTACTCGGATGGAAGCCGGTCTTGTCGATCAGGATGATC
TGGACGAAGAGCATCAGGGGCTCGCGCCAGCCGAACTGTTCGCCAGGCTCAAGGCGCGCATGCCCGACGG
CGAGGATCTCGTCGTGACCCATGGCGATGCCTGCTTGCCGAATATCATGGTGGAAAATGGCCGCTTTTCT
GGATTCATCGACTGTGGCCGGCTGGGTGTGGCGGACCGCTATCAGGACATAGCGTTGGCTACCCGTGATA
TTGCTGAAGAGCTTGGCGGCGAATGGGCTGACCGCTTCCTCGTGCTTTACGGTATCGCCGCTCCCGATTC
GCAGCGCATCGCCTTCTATCGCCTTCTTGACGAGTTCTTCTGAGCGGGACTCTGGGGTTCGAAATGACCG
ACCAAGCGACGCCCAACCTGCCATCACGAGATTTCGATTCCACCGCCGCCTTCTATGAAAGGTTGGGCTT
CGGAATCGTTTTCCGGGACGCCGGCTGGATGATCCTCCAGCGCGGGGATCTCATGCTGGAGTTCTTCGCC
CACCCCAACTTGTTTATTGCAGCTTATAATGGTTACAAATAAAGCAATAGCATCACAAATTTCACAAATA
AAGCATTTTTTTCACTGCATTCTAGTTGTGGTTTGTCCAAACTCATCAATGTATCTTATCATGTCTGTAT
ACCGTCGACCTCTAGCTAGAGCTTGGCGTAATCATGGTCATAGCTGTTTCCTGTGTGAAATTGTTATCCG
CTCACAATTCCACACAACATACGAGCCGGAAGCATAAAGTGTAAAGCCTGGGGTGCCTAATGAGTGAGCT
AACTCACATTAATTGCGTTGCGCTCACTGCCCGCTTTCCAGTCGGGAAACCTGTCGTGCCAGCTGCATTA
ATGAATCGGCCAACGCGCGGGGAGAGGCGGTTTGCGTATTGGGCGCTCTTCCGCTTCCTCGCTCACTGAC
TCGCTGCGCTCGGTCGTTCGGCTGCGGCGAGCGGTATCAGCTCACTCAAAGGCGGTAATACGGTTATCCA
CAGAATCAGGGGATAACGCAGGAAAGAACATGTGAGCAAAAGGCCAGCAAAAGGCCAGGAACCGTAAAAA
GGCCGCGTTGCTGGCGTTTTTCCATAGGCTCCGCCCCCCTGACGAGCATCACAAAAATCGACGCTCAAGT
CAGAGGTGGCGAAACCCGACAGGACTATAAAGATACCAGGCGTTTCCCCCTGGAAGCTCCCTCGTGCGCT
CTCCTGTTCCGACCCTGCCGCTTACCGGATACCTGTCCGCCTTTCTCCCTTCGGGAAGCGTGGCGCTTTC
TCATAGCTCACGCTGTAGGTATCTCAGTTCGGTGTAGGTCGTTCGCTCCAAGCTGGGCTGTGTGCACGAA
CCCCCCGTTCAGCCCGACCGCTGCGCCTTATCCGGTAACTATCGTCTTGAGTCCAACCCGGTAAGACACG
ACTTATCGCCACTGGCAGCAGCCACTGGTAACAGGATTAGCAGAGCGAGGTATGTAGGCGGTGCTACAGA
GTTCTTGAAGTGGTGGCCTAACTACGGCTACACTAGAAGAACAGTATTTGGTATCTGCGCTCTGCTGAAG
CCAGTTACCTTCGGAAAAAGAGTTGGTAGCTCTTGATCCGGCAAACAAACCACCGCTGGTAGCGGTGGTT
TTTTTGTTTGCAAGCAGCAGATTACGCGCAGAAAAAAAGGATCTCAAGAAGATCCTTTGATCTTTTCTAC
GGGGTCTGACGCTCAGTGGAACGAAAACTCACGTTAAGGGATTTTGGTCATGAGATTATCAAAAAGGATC
TTCACCTAGATCCTTTTAAATTAAAAATGAAGTTTTAAATCAATCTAAAGTATATATGAGTAAACTTGGT
CTGACAGTTACCAATGCTTAATCAGTGAGGCACCTATCTCAGCGATCTGTCTATTTCGTTCATCCATAGT
TGCCTGACTCCCCGTCGTGTAGATAACTACGATACGGGAGGGCTTACCATCTGGCCCCAGTGCTGCAATG
ATACCGCGAGACCCACGCTCACCGGCTCCAGATTTATCAGCAATAAACCAGCCAGCCGGAAGGGCCGAGC
GCAGAAGTGGTCCTGCAACTTTATCCGCCTCCATCCAGTCTATTAATTGTTGCCGGGAAGCTAGAGTAAG
TAGTTCGCCAGTTAATAGTTTGCGCAACGTTGTTGCCATTGCTACAGGCATCGTGGTGTCACGCTCGTCG
TTTGGTATGGCTTCATTCAGCTCCGGTTCCCAACGATCAAGGCGAGTTACATGATCCCCCATGTTGTGCA
AAAAAGCGGTTAGCTCCTTCGGTCCTCCGATCGTTGTCAGAAGTAAGTTGGCCGCAGTGTTATCACTCAT
GGTTATGGCAGCACTGCATAATTCTCTTACTGTCATGCCATCCGTAAGATGCTTTTCTGTGACTGGTGAG
TACTCAACCAAGTCATTCTGAGAATAGTGTATGCGGCGACCGAGTTGCTCTTGCCCGGCGTCAATACGGG
ATAATACCGCGCCACATAGCAGAACTTTAAAAGTGCTCATCATTGGAAAACGTTCTTCGGGGCGAAAACT
CTCAAGGATCTTACCGCTGTTGAGATCCAGTTCGATGTAACCCACTCGTGCACCCAACTGATCTTCAGCA
TCTTTTACTTTCACCAGCGTTTCTGGGTGAGCAAAAACAGGAAGGCAAAATGCCGCAAAAAAGGGAATAA
GGGCGACACGGAAATGTTGAATACTCATACTCTTCCTTTTTCAATATTATTGAAGCATTTATCAGGGTTA
TTGTCTCATGAGCGGATACATATTTGAATGTATTTAGAAAAATAAACAAATAGGGGTTCCGCGCACATTT
CCCCGAAAAGTGCCACCTGACGTCGACGGATCGGGAGATCTCCCGATCCCCTATGGTGCACTCTCAGTAC
AATCTGCTCTGATGCCGCATAGTTAAGCCAGTATCTGCTCCCT
